>Addgene plasmid #185846 | pAF9D92 | addgene full sequence | sequence record 370744 | Addgene NGS Result
GACAACAACCGCCACTCCGCGGATCATGTCCAGATTGGATAAGTCCAAGGTTATTAACTCTGCCTTGGAA
TTGTTGAACGAAGTTGGTATTGAAGGTTTGACCACTAGAAAGTTGGCTCAAAAATTGGGTGTTGAACAAC
CTACCTTGTACTGGCATGTTAAGAACAAAAGAGCTTTGTTGGACGCTTTGGCCATTGAAATGTTGGATAG
ACATCATACCCATTTCTGTCCATTGGAAGGTGAATCATGGCAAGATTTCTTGAGAAACAACGCCAAGTCT
TTCAGATGTGCTTTGTTGTCTCATAGAGATGGTGCTAAAGTTCACTTGGGTACTAGACCAACTGAAAAGC
AATACGAAACTTTGGAAAACCAGTTGGCTTTCTTGTGTCAACAAGGTTTCTCTTTAGAAAACGCCTTGTA
TGCTTTGTCTGCTGTTGGTCATTTTACCTTGGGTTGTGTTTTGGAAGATCAAGAACATCAAGTCGCCAAA
GAAGAAAGGGAAACTCCAACTACTGATTCTATGCCACCATTATTGAGACAAGCCATTGAGTTGTTTGATC
ATCAAGGTGCTGAACCAGCTTTTTTGTTTGGTTTGGAATTGATCATCTGCGGTTTGGAGAAACAGTTGAA
ATGTGAATCTGGCTCCGGTACCGGTGGTGGTACTCCAGCTGCTGCTTCTACTTTGGAATCTAGATGTACC
CCACCTAAGAAGAAAAGAAAGGTTGCTAGCACTGCCAGCGTTTCGAATACGCAGAATAAGCTGAATGAGC
TTCTCGATGCCATCAGACAGGAGTTTCTCCAAGTCTCACAAGAGGCAAATACCTACCGTCTTCAAAACCA
AAAGGATTACGATTTCAAAATGAACCAGCAGCTGGCTGAGATGCAGCAGATAAGAAACACCGTCTACGAA
CTGGAGCTAACTCACAGGAAAATGAAGGACGCGTACGAAGAAGAGATCAAGCACTTGAAACTAGGGCTGG
AGCAAAGAGACCATCAAATTGCATCTTTGACCGTCCAGCAACAGCAGCAACAGCAACAGCAGCAACAGCA
ACAGCAGCAACAGGTCCAGCAGCATTTACAACAGCAACAACAGCAGCTAGCCGCTGCATCTGCATCTGTT
CCAGTTGCGCAACAACCACCGGCTACTACTTCGGCCACCGCCACTCCAGCAGCAAACACAACTACTGGTT
CGCCATCGGCCTTCCCAGTACAAGCTAGCCGTCCTAATCTGGTTGGCTCACAGTTGCCTACCACCACTTT
GCCTGTGGTGTCCTCAAACGCCCAACAACAACTACCACAACAGCAACTGCAACAGCAGCAACTTCAACAA
CAGCAACCACCTCCCCAGGTTTCCGTGGCACCATTGAGTAACACAGCCATCAACGGATCTCCTACTTCTA
AAGAGACCACTACTTTACCCTCTGTCAAGGCACCTGAATCTACGTTGAAAGAAACTGAACCGGAAAATAA
TAATACCTCGAAGATAAATGACACCGGATCCGCCACCACGGCCACCACTACCACCGCAACTGAAACTGAA
ATCAAACCTAAGGAGGAAGACGCCACCCCGGCTAGTTTGCACCAGGATCACTACTTAGTCCCTTATAATC
AAAGAGCAAACCACTCTAAACCTATCCCACCTTTCCTTTTGGATCTAGATTCCCAGTCTGTTCCCGATGC
TCTGAAGAAGCAAACAAATGATTATTATATTTTATACAACCCGGCACTACCAAGAGAAATTGACGTTGAG
TTACACAAATCTTTGGATCATACTTCAGTTGTTTGTTGCGTGAAGTTCAGTAACGATGGTGAATACTTAG
CCACAGGCTGCAACAAAACTACTCAAGTGTATCGCGTTTCAGACGGTTCTCTGGTGGCCCGTTTATCTGA
CGATTCTGCTGCCAATAACCATCGAAATTCGATCACTGAAAATAACACCACCACGTCCACGGATAACAAT
ACAATGACAACCACTACTACCACCACAATTACTACCACAGCGATGACTTCGGCAGCAGAATTGGCAAAAG
ATGTGGAAAACCTGAACACTTCGTCTTCCCCATCATCCGACTTGTATATCCGTTCAGTGTGTTTTTCTCC
AGATGGGAAATTTTTGGCAACAGGTGCTGAAGACAGACTGATTAGAATTTGGGATATTGAAAATAGAAAG
ATTGTTATGATTCTTCAAGGCCACGAACAAGATATTTATTCATTGGACTACTTTCCCTCAGGTGACAAAT
TAGTCTCCGGTTCTGGTGACCGTACCGTTCGTATTTGGGACTTACGTACAGGCCAGTGTTCATTGACTTT
ATCCATTGAAGATGGTGTTACCACCGTCGCTGTATCACCAGGTGATGGTAAATACATCGCTGCTGGTTCT
CTAGATCGTGCTGTGAGAGTTTGGGATTCCGAGACCGGATTCTTGGTGGAAAGACTAGATTCGGAAAACG
AATCCGGTACAGGCCACAAGGACTCTGTTTATAGCGTTGTCTTCACGAGAGATGGACAAAGCGTTGTATC
CGGCTCATTAGATAGATCTGTTAAGCTCTGGAATTTGCAGAATGCAAACAACAAGAGCGATTCGAAAACT
CCAAATTCCGGCACTTGTGAAGTTACGTATATCGGGCATAAAGACTTTGTATTGTCCGTGGCCACCACAC
AAAATGATGAGTACATCTTGTCCGGTTCCAAAGATCGTGGTGTCCTGTTTTGGGATAAGAAATCCGGCAA
TCCGTTATTGATGTTGCAAGGTCATAGGAATTCAGTTATATCTGTGGCTGTGGCAAACGGGTCTCCGCTG
GGTCCAGAATATAACGTTTTTGCTACTGGTAGCGGTGATTGTAAAGCAAGGATTTGGAAGTATAAAAAAA
TAGCGCCAAATTAACCTGCAGGATACCCAGTTGAGAAGACGAGCTATTTTTCTCATGTTTCTTTTGTTTA
TTCACTTTTCTATACTTTTTCTTTTCTATTGAAATATATATTATATCTTATGTATGTTTTTTTGTATTAT
AAACAAGCAAATTTCGTCTTGCCATTTACCTTCTGATATTAATCACATGTATATCGGGCCCCAATTCGCC
CTATAGTGAGTCGTATTACGCGCGCTCACTGGCCGTCGTTTTACAACGTCGTGACTGGGAAAACCCTGGC
GTTACCCAACTTAATCGCCTTGCAGCACATCCCCCTTTCGCCAGCTGGCGTAATAGCGAAGAGGCCCGCA
CCGATCGCCCTTCCCAACAGTTGCGCAGCCTGAATGGCGAATGG
[124 nt withheld, positions 3265-3388]
C
[91 nt withheld, positions 3390-3480]
A
[49 nt withheld, positions 3482-3530]
CCTTTGACGTTGGAGTCCACGTTCTTT
[37 nt withheld, positions 3558-3594]
ACCCTATCTCGGTCTATTCTTTTGATTTATAAGGGATTTTGCCGATTTCGGCCTATTGGTTAAAAAATGA
GCTGATTTAACAAAAATTTAACGCGAATTTTAACAAAATATTAACGCTTACAATTTCCTGATGCGGTATT
TTCTCCTTACGCATCTGTGCGGTATTTCACACCGCATAGATCGGCAAGTGCACAAACAATACTTAAATAA
ATACTACTCAGTAATAACCTATTTCTTAGCATTTTTGACGAAATTTGCTATTTTGTTAGAGTCTTTTACA
CCATTTGTCTCCACACCTCCGCTTACATCAACACCAATAACGCCATTTAATCTAAGCGCATCACCAACAT
TTTCTGGCGTCAGTCCACCAGCTAACATAAAATGTAAGCTTTCGGGGCTCTCTTGCCTTCCAACCCAGTC
AGAAATCGAGTTCCAATCCAAAAGTTCACCTGTCCCACCTGCTTCTGAATCAAACAAGGGAATAAACGAA
TGAGGTTTCTGTGAAGCTGCACTGAGTAGTATGTTGCAGTCTTTTGGAAATACGAGTCTTTTAATAACTG
GCAAACCGAGGAACTCTTGGTATTCTTGCCACGACTCATCTCCATGCAGTTGGACGATATCAATGCCGTA
ATCATTGACCAGAGCCAAAACATCCTCCTTAGGTTGATTACGAAACACGCCAACCAAGTATTTCGGAGTG
CCTGAACTATTTTTATATGCTTTTACAAGACTTGAAATTTTCCTTGCAATAACCGGGTCAATTGTTCTCT
TTCTATTGGGCACACATATAATACCCAGCAAGTCAGCATCGGAATCCAAAGCACATTCTGCGGCCTCTGT
GCTCTGCAAGCCGCAAACTTTCACCAATGGACCAGAACTACCTGTGAAATTAATAACAGACATACTCCAA
GCTGCCTTTGTGTGCTTAATCACGTATACTCACGTGCTCAATAGTCACCAATGCCCTCCCTCTTGGCCCT
CTCCTTTTCTTTTTTCGACCGAATTAATTCTTAATCGGCAAAAAAAGAAAAGCTCCGGATCAAGATTGTA
CGTAAGGTGACAAGCTATTTTTCAATAAAGAATATCTTCCACTACTGCCATCTGGCGTCATAACTGCAAA
GTACACATATATTACGATGCTGTTCTATTAAATGCTTCCTATATTATATATATAGTAATGTCGTGATCTA
TGGTGCACTCTCAGTACAATCTGCTCTGATGCCGCATAGTTAAGCCAGCCCCGACACCCGCCAACACCCG
CTGACGCGCCCTGACGGGCTTGTCTGCTCCCGGCATCCGCTTACAGACAAGCTGTGACCGTCTCCGGGAG
CTGCATGTGTCAGAGGTTTTCACCGTCATCACCGAAACGCGCGAGACGAAAGGGCCTCGTGATACGCCTA
TTTTTATAGGTTAATGTCATGATAATAATGGTTTCTTAGACGGATCGCTTGCCTGTAACTTACACGCGCC
TCGTATCTTTTAATGATGGAATAATTTGGGAATTTACTCTGTGTTTATTTATTTTTATGTTTTGTATTTG
GATTTTAGAAAGTAAATAAAGAAGGTAGAAGAGTTACGGAATGAAGAAAAAAAAATAAACAAAGGTTTAA
AAAATTTCAACAAAAAGCGTACTTTACATATATATTTATTAGACAAGAAAAGCAGATTAAATAGATATAC
ATTCGATTAACGATAAGTAAAATGTAAAATCACAGGATTTTCGTGTGTGGTCTTCTACACAGACAAGATG
AAACAATTCGGCATTAATACCTGAGAGCAGGAAGAGCAAGATAAAAGGTAGTATTTGTTGGCGATCCCCC
TAGAGTCTTTTACATCTTCGGAAAACAAAAACTATTTTTTCTTTAATTTCTTTTTTTACTTTCTATTTTT
AATTTATATATTTATATTAAAAAATTTAAATTATAATTATTTTTATAGCACGTGATGAAAAGGACCCAGG
TGGCACTTTTCGGGGAAATGTGCGCGGAACCCCTATTTGTTTATTTTTCTAAATACATTCAAATATGTAT
CCGCTCATGAGACAATAACCCTGATAAATGCTTCAATAATATTGAAAAAGGAAGAGTATGAGTATTCAAC
ATTTCCGTGTCGCCCTTATTCCCTTTTTTGCGGCATTTTGCCTTCCTGTTTTTGCTCACCCAGAAACGCT
GGTGAAAGTAAAAGATGCTGAAGATCAGTTGGGTGCACGAGTGGGTTACATCGAACTGGATCTCAACAGC
GGTAAGATCCTTGAGAGTTTTCGCCCCGAAGAACGTTTTCCAATGATGAGCACTTTTAAAGTTCTGCTAT
GTGGCGCGGTATTATCCCGTATTGACGCCGGGCAAGAGCAACTCGGTCGCCGCATACACTATTCTCAGAA
TGACTTGGTTGAGTACTCACCAGTCACAGAAAAGCATCTTACGGATGGCATGACAGTAAGAGAATTATGC
AGTGCTGCCATAACCATGAGTGATAACACTGCGGCCAACTTACTTCTGACAACGATCGGAGGACCGAAGG
AGCTAACCGCTTTTTTGCACAACATGGGGGATCATGTAACTCGCCTTGATCGTTGGGAACCGGAGCTGAA
TGAAGCCATACCAAACGACGAGCGTGACACCACGATGCCTGTAGCAATGGCAACAACGTTGCGCAAACTA
TTAACTGGCGAACTACTTACTCTAGCTTCCCGGCAACAATTAATAGACTGGATGGAGGCGGATAAAGTTG
CAGGACCACTTCTGCGCTCGGCCCTTCCGGCTGGCTGGTTTATTGCTGATAAATCTGGAGCCGGTGAGCG
TGGGTCTCGCGGTATCATTGCAGCACTGGGGCCAGATGGTAAGCCCTCCCGTATCGTAGTTATCTACACG
ACGGGGAGTCAGGCAACTATGGATGAACGAAATAGACAGATCGCTGAGATAGGTGCCTCACTGATTAAGC
ATTGGTAACTGTCAGACCAAGTTTACTCATATATACTTTAGATTGATTTAAAACTTCATTTTTAATTTAA
AAGGATCTAGGTGAAGATCCTTTTTGATAATCTCATGACCAAAATCCCTTAACGTGAGTTTTCGTTCCAC
TGAGCGTCAGACCCCGTAGAAAAGATCAAAGGATCTTCTTGAGATCCTTTTTTTCTGCGCGTAATCTGCT
GCTTGCAAACAAAAAAACCACCGCTACCAGCGGTGGTTTGTTTGCCGGATCAAGAGCTACCAACTCTTTT
TCCGAAGGTAACTGGCTTCAGCAGAGCGCAGATACCAAATACTGTTCTTCTAGTGTAGCCGTAGTTAGGC
CACCACTTCAAGAACTCTGTAGCACCGCCTACATACCTCGCTCTGCTAATCCTGTTACCAGTGGCTGCTG
CCAGTGGCGATAAGTCGTGTCTTACCGGGTTGGACTCAAGACGATAGTTACCGGATAAGGCGCAGCGGTC
GGGCTGAACGGGGGGTTCGTGCACACAGCCCAGCTTGGAGCGAACGACCTACACCGAACTGAGATACCTA
CAGCGTGAGCTATGAGAAAGCGCCACGCTTCCCGAAGGGAGAAAGGCGGACAGGTATCCGGTAAGCGGCA
GGGTCGGAACAGGAGAGCGCACGAGGGAGCTTCCAGGGGGAAACGCCTGGTATCTTTATAGTCCTGTCGG
GTTTCGCCACCTCTGACTTGAGCGTCGATTTTTGTGATGCTCGTCAGGGGGGCGGAGCCTATGGAAAAAC
GCCAGCAACGCGGCCTTTTTACGGTTCCTGGCCTTTTGCTGGCCTTTTGCTCACATGTTCTTTCCTGCGT
TATCCCCTGATTCTGTGGATAACCGTATTACCGCCTTTGAGTGAGCTGATACCGCTCGCCGCAGCCGAAC
GACCGAGCGCAGCGAGTCAGTGAGCGAGGAAGCGGAAGAGCGCCCAATACGCAAACCGCCTCTCCCCGCG
CGTTGGCCGATTCATTAATGCAGCTGGCACGACAGGTTTCCCGACTGGAAAGCGGGCAGTGAGCGCAACG
CAATTAATGTGAGTTAGCTCACTCATTAGGCACCCCAGGCTTTACACTTTATGCTTCCGGCTCGTATGTT
GTGTGGAATTGTGAGCGGATAACAATTTCACACAGGAAACAGCTATGACCATGATTACGCCAAGCGCGCA
ATTAACCCTCACTAAAGGGAACAAAAGCTGGAGCTCTACAATGAAAAACAACACCAAGCTGCCAAAAGCT
GTATATTAAAGTTAAAGCTCCCTCATTTTTAGTAAGGACGCTTTCTTTTCCCACAAAAGGGACGAGGAAA
AAAAGAAAAACCTGGAAATATAGTCACGTGACATGAATAAACAAGACCTAGGGCAATATGGAAAAAGAAG
CTAGGATAAAAATACATTTATGAGGGTTGTAAGGCAAAGTGGCTCAGCATTAAGTAGGGCTAAAAAGAGT
CGCAAATATACATCGTACCGAGTGATGAACGTGGTTTTGAACACCTTGTTCTCTTTTGTTCTCGCTCCCT
ACATTCACTATATATTAGAAGAAATTTCACCTCAATGGACAACTCGAGAAATGAATACAGAAATATGTTT
TTTAGCGAAATTTTCCTTTCTTCTTGTCTTCTTGTTTTATTTAAACTTCCAAGGCTTTAACTCAGTGTCA
AACATAACAACCTCCTCCTCCCCCACCTAC
Features (pLannotate 1.2.2; 20 found; start..end, strand, type, name):
     26..646     +  CDS            tetR: TETR2_ECOLX - Experimental evidence at protein level: Swiss-Prot protein existence level 1. TetR is the repressor of the tetracycline resistance element; its N-terminal region forms a helix-turn-helix structure and binds DNA. Binding of tetracycline to TetR reduces the repressor affinity for the tetracycline resistance gene (tetA) promoter operator sites. From Escherichia coli.
    731..2881    +  CDS            TUP1: TUP1_YEAST - Also known as AAR1, AER2, AMM1, CYC9, FLK1, SFL2, UMR7. Experimental evidence at protein level: Swiss-Prot protein existence level 1. Acts as component of the CYC8-TUP1 corepressor complex which is involved in the repression of many genes in a wide variety of physiological processes including heme-regulated and catabolite repressed genes. May also be involved in the derepression of at least some target genes. The complex is recruited to target genes by interaction with DNA-bound transcriptional repressors, like MATALPHA2, MIG1, RFX1 and SKO1. The complex recruits histone deacetyla
   3080..3098    -  promoter       T7 promoter: promoter for bacteriophage T7 RNA polymerase
   3106..3261    +  CDS            lacZα (fragment): LacZα fragment of β-galactosidase; lacZ fragment
   3265..3693    +  rep_origin     f1 ori (sequence partly withheld): f1 bacteriophage origin of replication; arrow indicates direction of (+) strand synthesis
   3721..3772    -  misc_feature   bom (fragment): basis of mobility region from pBR322
   3826..4497    -  CDS            TRP1: TRPF_YEAST - Experimental evidence at protein level: Swiss-Prot protein existence level 1. From Saccharomyces cerevisiae (strain ATCC 204508 / S288c) (Baker's yeast).
   4498..4645    -  promoter       TRP1 promoter: S. cerevisiae TRP1
   4783..4832    -  misc_feature   bom (fragment): basis of mobility region from pBR322
   4934..4969    -  CDS            rop (fragment): Rop protein, which maintains plasmids at low copy number; rop
   5037..5540    -  misc_feature   CEN/ARS: S. cerevisiae CEN6 centromere fused to an autonomously replicating sequence
   5577..5681    +  promoter       AmpR promoter: bla
   5682..6542    +  CDS            AmpR: β-lactamase; bla; confers resistance to ampicillin, carbenicillin, and related antibiotics
   6713..7301    +  rep_origin     ori: high-copy-number ColE1/pMB1/pBR322/pUC origin of replication
   7484..7576    +  CDS            lacI (fragment): lac repressor; lacI; The lac repressor binds to the lac operator to inhibit transcription in E. coli. This inhibition can be relieved by adding lactose or isopropyl-β-D-thiogalactopyranoside (IPTG).
   7589..7610    +  protein_bind   CAP binding site: CAP binding activates transcription in the presence of cAMP. E. coli catabolite activator protein
   7625..7655    +  promoter       lac promoter: promoter for the E. coli lac operon
   7663..7679    +  protein_bind   lac operator: The lac repressor binds to the lac operator to inhibit transcription in E. coli. This inhibition can be relieved by adding lactose or isopropyl-β-D-thiogalactopyranoside (IPTG). lac repressor encoded by lacI
   7724..7742    +  promoter       T3 promoter: promoter for bacteriophage T3 RNA polymerase
   7954..15      +  CDS            YFD2_YEAST (across the origin): Protein uncertain: Swiss-Prot protein existence level 5. From Saccharomyces cerevisiae (strain ATCC 204508 / S288c) (Baker's yeast).
