[The description below was written by a language model from this plasmid's Addgene catalogue record and pLannotate feature annotations shown in this document.]
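Description:
pAF9D92 is a yeast expression plasmid built on the pRS414 shuttle backbone for use in Saccharomyces cerevisiae. In E. coli it is maintained through a high-copy ColE1/pUC-type origin and selected with ampicillin via the bla gene. In yeast it carries a CEN6/ARS element, which gives stable, low-copy centromeric maintenance, and the TRP1 marker with its own promoter for selection in tryptophan auxotrophs. Standard pRS/pBluescript remnants are also annotated, including an f1 origin, a lacZα fragment, lac promoter/operator elements, and flanking T3 and T7 promoters around the cloning region.

The synthetic insert, assembled by Gibson cloning, is recorded as PHAC1>TetR>TUP1>PABF1. The feature table shows a bacterial TetR coding sequence followed closely on the same strand by the yeast TUP1 coding sequence, consistent with a TetR–TUP1 fusion, although the linker and reading-frame continuity are not explicitly annotated. TetR supplies a DNA-binding domain that recognises tet operator sites and loses affinity for them when bound by tetracycline-class ligands, while Tup1 is a component of the Cyc8–Tup1 corepressor complex. Such a fusion would therefore be expected to recruit repression to tetO-bearing promoters, even though the catalogue purpose describes the product as an "artificial trans-activator"; the record does not resolve this difference.

The HAC1 promoter named in the insert is not annotated as such. The yeast-derived sequence immediately upstream of TetR, flagged only as an uncertain ORF, may correspond to it. The role of the ABF1 element downstream of TUP1 is likewise not explained. The plasmid comes from work on engineering eukaryote-like regulatory circuits for metabolic engineering in yeast.
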