Addgene plasmid #185846: pAF9D92
Purpose: Expressing artificial trans-activator in Saccharomyces cerevisiae
Depositing lab: Claudia Vickers. Depositing organization: University of Queensland. Publication: Engineering eukaryote-like regulatory circuits to expand artificial control mechanisms for metabolic engineering in Saccharomyces cerevisiae. Peng B, Bandari NC, Lu Z, Howard CB, Scott C, Trau M, Dumsday G, Vickers CE. Commun Biol. 2022 Feb 16;5(1):135. doi: 10.1038/s42003-022-03070-z. PubMed 35173283.
Backbone
  Vector backbone: pRS414
  Vector type: Yeast Expression
Growth in bacteria
  Bacterial resistance: Ampicillin, 100 μg/mL
  Growth temperature: 37°C
  Growth strain: DH5alpha
  Copy number: High Copy
Gene/Insert
  Gene/Insert name: PHAC1>TetR>TUP1>PABF1
  Species: Synthetic
  Mutation: None
  Cloning method: Gibson Cloning
Terms and licenses: Academic/Nonprofit Terms; Industry Terms: Not Available to Industry
How to cite: pAF9D92 was a gift from Claudia Vickers (Addgene plasmid # 185846 ; http://n2t.net/addgene:185846 ; RRID:Addgene_185846)
